Addgene plasmid #174499: pnCS_SEPT6_SEPT7-TEV-Strep
Purpose: bacterial co-expression of human SEPT6 and of human SEPT7
Depositing lab: Manos Mavrakis. Depositing organization: CNRS UMR 7249, Institut Fresnel. Publication: Insights into animal septins using recombinant human septin octamers with distinct SEPT9 isoforms. Iv F, Martins CS, Castro-Linares G, Taveneau C, Barbier P, Verdier-Pinard P, Camoin L, Audebert S, Tsai FC, Ramond L, Llewellyn A, Belhabib M, Nakazawa K, Di Cicco A, Vincentelli R, Wenger J, Cabantous S, Koenderink GH, Bertin A, Mavrakis M. J Cell Sci. 2021 Jul 8. pii: 270842. doi: 10.1242/jcs.258484. PubMed 34237139.
Backbone
  Vector backbone: pnCS
  Total vector size (bp): 6169
  Vector type: Bacterial Expression
Growth in bacteria
  Bacterial resistance: Spectinomycin, 50 μg/mL
  Growth temperature: 37°C
  Growth strain: DH5alpha
  Copy number: High Copy
Gene/Insert 1
  Gene/Insert name: SEPTIN6 (alt name: SEPT6)
  Species: H. sapiens (human)
  Entrez Gene: SEPTIN6 (a.k.a. SEP2, SEPT2, SEPT6)
  Cloning method: Gibson Cloning
  Sequencing primers: 5′ N/A; 3′ N/A
Gene/Insert 2
  Gene/Insert name: SEPTIN7 (alt name: SEPT7)
  Species: H. sapiens (human)
  Entrez Gene: SEPTIN7 (a.k.a. CDC10, CDC3, NBLA02942, SEPT7, SEPT7A)
  Tag / fusion protein: TEV-Strep (C terminal on insert)
  Cloning method: Gibson Cloning
  Sequencing primers: 5′ N/A; 3′ N/A
Terms and licenses: Academic/Nonprofit Terms; Industry Terms: Not Available to Industry
How to cite: pnCS_SEPT6_SEPT7-TEV-Strep was a gift from Manos Mavrakis (Addgene plasmid # 174499 ; http://n2t.net/addgene:174499 ; RRID:Addgene_174499)
