[The description below was written by a language model from this plasmid's Addgene catalogue record and pLannotate feature annotations shown in this document.]
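Description:
pnCS_SEPT6_SEPT7-TEV-Strep is a 6,169 bp bacterial expression plasmid built on the pnCS backbone for co-expression of two human septins, SEPT6 (SEPTIN6) and SEPT7 (SEPTIN7), in E. coli. It replicates from a CloDF13 (CDF) origin and is selected with spectinomycin through the aadA (SmR) aminoglycoside adenylyltransferase gene, which is driven by the bla (AmpR) promoter. The CDF origin is compatible with other common origins, so the plasmid can be maintained alongside a second expression plasmid in the same cell. The catalogue lists it as high copy. A lacI gene with its own promoter is carried on the backbone. The short TcR and SET1 fragments in the annotation appear to be backbone remnants or partial matches rather than functional elements.

The payload is a bicistronic operon. A single T7 promoter with an adjacent lac operator drives one transcript that ends at a T7 terminator. Each open reading frame on that transcript is preceded by its own T7 gene 10 ribosome binding site, with SEPT6 first and SEPT7 second. Expression therefore requires a host supplying T7 RNA polymerase and is held off by lac repressor until induced with IPTG. SEPT6 has no recorded tag, whereas SEPT7 carries a C-terminal TEV-Strep fusion. The Strep-tag II is detected just downstream of the SEPT7 coding sequence, but the TEV protease site is stated only in the catalogue fields and is not separately annotated. The tag allows Strep-Tactin affinity capture of SEPT7 and any associated partners, followed by optional tag removal with TEV protease. The associated publication concerns recombinant human septin octamers containing different SEPT9 isoforms, which suggests the plasmid supplies the SEPT6 and SEPT7 subunits for septin complexes assembled with other septins expressed from compatible plasmids.
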