Features (pLannotate 1.2.2; 16 found; start..end, strand, type, name):
     81..99      +  promoter       T7 promoter: promoter for bacteriophage T7 RNA polymerase
    100..124     +  protein_bind   lac operator: The lac repressor binds to the lac operator to inhibit transcription in E. coli. This inhibition can be relieved by adding lactose or isopropyl-β-D-thiogalactopyranoside (IPTG). lac repressor encoded by lacI
    139..161     +  RBS            RBS: efficient ribosome binding site from bacteriophage T7 gene 10 (Olins and Rangwala, 1989)
    169..1449    +  CDS            SEPTIN6: SEPT6_HUMAN - Also known as KIAA0128, SEP2, SEPT6. Experimental evidence at protein level: Swiss-Prot protein existence level 1. Filament-forming cytoskeletal GTPase. Required for normal organization of the actin cytoskeleton. Involved in cytokinesis. May play a role in HCV RNA replication. Forms a filamentous structure with SEPTIN12, SEPTIN6, SEPTIN2 and probably SEPTIN4 at the sperm annulus which is required for the structural integrity and motility of the sperm tail during postmeiotic differentiation (PubMed:25588830). From Homo sapiens (Human).
   1477..1499    +  RBS            RBS: efficient ribosome binding site from bacteriophage T7 gene 10 (Olins and Rangwala, 1989)
   1507..2817    +  CDS            SEPTIN7: SEPT7_HUMAN - Also known as CDC10, SEPT7. Experimental evidence at protein level: Swiss-Prot protein existence level 1. Filament-forming cytoskeletal GTPase. Required for normal organization of the actin cytoskeleton. Required for normal progress through mitosis. Involved in cytokinesis. Required for normal association of CENPE with the kinetochore. Plays a role in ciliogenesis and collective cell movements. Forms a filamentous structure with SEPTIN12, SEPTIN6, SEPTIN2 and probably SEPTIN4 at the sperm annulus which is required for the structural integrity and motility of the sperm tail during
   2851..2873    +  CDS            Strep-Tag II (fragment): peptide that binds Strep-Tactin®, an engineered form of streptavidin
   2906..2923    +  CDS            SET1 (fragment): solubility-enhancement tag derived from T7 phage gene 10B
   2931..2978    +  terminator     T7 terminator: transcription terminator for bacteriophage T7 RNA polymerase
   3149..3940    -  CDS            SmR: aminoglycoside adenylyltransferase (Murphy, 1985); aadA; confers resistance to spectinomycin and streptomycin
   3941..4032    -  promoter       AmpR promoter: bla
   4080..4818    -  rep_origin     CloDF13 ori: Plasmids containing the CloDF13 (CDF) origin of replication can be propagated in E. coli cells that contain additional plasmids with compatible origins.
   4915..4979    -  CDS            TcR (fragment): tetracycline efflux protein; tet; confers resistance to tetracycline
   4994..5015    -  protein_bind   CAP binding site: CAP binding activates transcription in the presence of cAMP. E. coli catabolite activator protein
   5028..6110    -  CDS            lacI: lac repressor; lacI; The lac repressor binds to the lac operator to inhibit transcription in E. coli. This inhibition can be relieved by adding lactose or isopropyl-β-D-thiogalactopyranoside (IPTG).
   6111..19      -  promoter       lacI promoter (across the origin): lacI
>Addgene plasmid #174499 | pnCS_SEPT6_SEPT7-TEV-Strep | addgene full sequence | sequence record 343814 | Addgene NGS Result
TGCGCCATTCGATGGTGTCCGGGATCTCGACGCTCTCCCTTATGCGACTCCTGCATTAGGAGATCTCGAT
CCCGCGAAATTAATACGACTCACTATAGGGGAATTGTGAGCGGATAACAATTCCCCACTAGTAATAATTT
TGTTTAACTTTAAGAAGGAGATATACATATGGCAGCGACCGATATAGCTCGCCAGGTGGGTGAAGGTTGC
CGAACTGTCCCCCTGGCTGGACATGTGGGGTTTGACAGCTTGCCTGACCAGCTGGTGAATAAGTCCGTCA
GCCAGGGCTTCTGCTTCAACATCCTGTGCGTGGGAGAGACAGGTTTGGGCAAGTCCACCCTCATGGACAC
CCTGTTCAACACCAAATTCGAAGGGGAGCCAGCCACCCACACACAGCCGGGTGTCCAGCTCCAGTCTAAT
ACCTATGACCTCCAAGAGAGCAACGTGAGGCTAAAGCTCACGATCGTTAGCACAGTTGGCTTTGGGGACC
AGATCAACAAAGAGGACAGCTACAAGCCTATCGTGGAATTCATCGATGCACAATTCGAGGCCTACCTGCA
GGAAGAGCTAAAGATCCGAAGAGTGCTACACACCTACCATGACTCCCGAATCCATGTCTGCTTGTATTTC
ATTGCCCCCACGGGTCATTCCCTGAAGTCTCTGGACCTAGTGACTATGAAGAAGCTGGACAGTAAGGTGA
ACATCATCCCCATCATTGCCAAAGCAGATGCCATTTCGAAGAGTGAGCTAACAAAGTTCAAAATCAAAAT
CACCAGCGAGCTTGTCAGCAACGGAGTCCAGATCTATCAGTTTCCTACAGATGATGAGTCGGTGGCAGAG
ATCAATGGAACCATGAACGCCCACCTGCCGTTTGCTGTCATTGGCAGCACAGAAGAACTGAAGATAGGCA
ACAAGATGATGAGGGCGCGGCAGTATCCTTGGGGCACTGTGCAGGTTGAAAACGAGGCCCACTGCGACTT
TGTGAAGCTGCGGGAGATGCTGATTCGGGTCAACATGGAGGATCTGCGGGAGCAGACCCACACCCGGCAC
TATGAGCTGTATCGCCGCTGTAAGCTGGAGGAGATGGGCTTCAAGGACACCGACCCTGACAGCAAACCCT
TCAGTTTACAGGAGACATATGAGGCCAAAAGGAACGAGTTCCTAGGGGAACTCCAGAAAAAAGAAGAGGA
GATGAGACAGATGTTCGTCCAGCGAGTCAAAGAGAAAGAAGCGGAGCTCAAAGAGGCAGAGAAAGAGCTG
CACGAGAAGTTTGACCGTCTGAAGAAACTGCACCAGGACGAGAAGAAGAAACTGGAGGATAAGAAGAAAT
CCCTGGATGATGAAGTGAATGCTTTCAAGCAAAGAAAGACGGCGGCTGAGCTGCTCCAGTCCCAGGGCTC
CCAGGCTGGAGGCTCACAGACTCTGAAGAGAGACAAAGAGAAGAAAAATTAAGGATCCTAATAGACTAGT
AATAATTTTGTTTAACTTTAAGAAGGAGATATACATATGTCGGTCAGTGCGAGATCCGCTGCTGCTGAGG
AGAGGAGCGTCAACAGCAGCACCATGGTAGCTCAACAGAAGAACCTTGAAGGCTATGTGGGATTTGCCAA
TCTCCCAAATCAAGTATACAGAAAATCGGTGAAGAGAGGTTTTGAATTCACGCTTATGGTAGTGGGTGAA
TCTGGATTGGGAAAGTCGACATTAATCAACTCATTATTCCTCACAGATTTGTATTCTCCAGAGTATCCAG
GTCCTTCTCATAGAATTAAAAAGACTGTACAGGTGGAACAATCCAAAGTTTTAATCAAAGAAGGTGGTGT
TCAGTTGCTGCTCACAATAGTTGATACCCCAGGATTTGGAGATGCAGTGGATAATAGTAATTGCTGGCAG
CCTGTTATCGACTACATTGATAGTAAATTTGAGGACTACCTAAATGCAGAATCACGAGTGAACAGACGTC
AGATGCCTGATAACAGGGTGCAGTGTTGTTTATACTTCATTGCTCCTTCAGGACATGGACTTAAACCATT
GGATATTGAGTTTATGAAGCGTTTGCATGAAAAAGTGAATATCATCCCACTTATTGCCAAAGCAGACACA
CTCACACCAGAGGAATGCCAACAGTTTAAAAAACAGATAATGAAAGAAATCCAAGAACATAAAATTAAAA
TATACGAATTTCCAGAAACAGATGATGAAGAAGAAAATAAACTTGTTAAAAAGATAAAGGACCGTTTACC
TCTTGCTGTGGTAGGTAGTAATACTATCATTGAAGTTAATGGCAAAAGGGTCAGAGGAAGGCAGTATCCT
TGGGGTGTTGCTGAAGTTGAAAATGGTGAACATTGTGATTTTACAATCCTAAGAAATATGTTGATAAGAA
CACACATGCAGGACTTGAAAGATGTTACTAATAATGTCCACTATGAGAACTACAGAAGCAGAAAACTTGC
AGCTGTGACTTATAATGGAGTTGATAACAACAAGAATAAAGGGCAGCTGACTAAGAGCCCTCTGGCACAA
ATGGAAGAAGAAAGAAGGGAGCATGTAGCTAAAATGAAGAAGATGGAGATGGAGATGGAGCAGGTGTTTG
AGATGAAGGTCAAAGAAAAAGTTCAAAAACTGAAGGACTCTGAAGCTGAGCTCCAGCGGCGCCATGAGCA
AATGAAAAAGAATTTGGAAGCACAGCACAAAGAATTGGAGGAAAAACGTCGTCAGTTCGAGGATGAGAAA
GCAAACTGGGAAGCTCAACAACGTATTTTAGAACAACAGAACTCTTCAAGAACCTTGGAAAAGAACAAGA
AGAAAGGGAAGATCTTTGAAAACCTTTACTTCCAGGGCAGCGGCAGCGGCTGGAGCCACCCGCAGTTCGA
AAAATAAGGATCCTAATAGTCTAGAGCTAGCCCTAGGCTGCTGCCACCGCTGAGCAATAACTAGCATAAC
CCCTTGGGGCCTCTAAACGGGTCTTGAGGGGTTTTTTGCTGAAACCTCAGGCATTTGAGAAGCACACGGT
CACACTGCTTCCGGTAGTCAATAAACCGGTAAACCAGCAATAGACATAAGCGGCTATTTAACGACCCTGC
CCTGAACCGACGACCGGGTCATCGTGGCCGGATCTTGCGGCCCCTCGGCTTGAACGAATTGTTAGACATT
ATTTGCCGACTACCTTGGTGATCTCGCCTTTCACGTAGTGGACAAATTCTTCCAACTGATCTGCGCGCGA
GGCCAAGCGATCTTCTTCTTGTCCAAGATAAGCCTGTCTAGCTTCAAGTATGACGGGCTGATACTGGGCC
GGCAGGCGCTCCATTGCCCAGTCGGCAGCGACATCCTTCGGCGCGATTTTGCCGGTTACTGCGCTGTACC
AAATGCGGGACAACGTAAGCACTACATTTCGCTCATCGCCAGCCCAGTCGGGCGGCGAGTTCCATAGCGT
TAAGGTTTCATTTAGCGCCTCAAATAGATCCTGTTCAGGAACCGGATCAAAGAGTTCCTCCGCCGCTGGA
CCTACCAAGGCAACGCTATGTTCTCTTGCTTTTGTCAGCAAGATAGCCAGATCAATGTCGATCGTGGCTG
GCTCGAAGATACCTGCAAGAATGTCATTGCGCTGCCATTCTCCAAATTGCAGTTCGCGCTTAGCTGGATA
ACGCCACGGAATGATGTCGTCGTGCACAACAATGGTGACTTCTACAGCGCGGAGAATCTCGCTCTCTCCA
GGGGAAGCCGAAGTTTCCAAAAGGTCGTTGATCAAAGCTCGCCGCGTTGTTTCATCAAGCCTTACGGTCA
CCGTAACCAGCAAATCAATATCACTGTGTGGCTTCAGGCCGCCATCCACTGCGGAGCCGTACAAATGTAC
GGCCAGCAACGTCGGTTCGAGATGGCGCTCGATGACGCCAACTACCTCTGATAGTTGAGTCGATACTTCG
GCGATCACCGCTTCCCTCATACTCTTCCTTTTTCAATATTATTGAAGCATTTATCAGGGTTATTGTCTCA
TGAGCGGATACATATTTGAATGTATTTAGAAAAATAAACAAATAGCTAGGTCACTCGGTCGCTACGCTCC
GGGCGTGAGACTGCGGCGGGCGCTGCGGACACATACAAAGTTACCCACAGATTCCGTGGATAAGCAGGGG
ACTAACATGTGAGGCAAAACAGCAGGGCCGCGCCGGTGGCGTTTTTCCATAGGCTCCGCCCTCCTGCCAG
AGTTCACATAAACAGACGCTTTTCCGGTGCATCTGTGGGAGCCGTGAGGCTCAACCATGAATCTGACAGT
ACGGGCGAAACCCGACAGGACTTAAAGATCCCCACCGTTTCCGGCGGGTCGCTCCCTCTTGCGCTCTCCT
GTTCCGACCCTGCCGTTTACCGGATACCTGTTCCGCCTTTCTCCCTTACGGGAAGTGTGGCGCTTTCTCA
TAGCTCACACACTGGTATCTCGGCTCGGTGTAGGTCGTTCGCTCCAAGCTGGGCTGTAAGCAAGAACTCC
CCGTTCAGCCCGACTGCTGCGCCTTATCCGGTAACTGTTCACTTGAGTCCAACCCGGAAAAGCACGGTAA
AACGCCACTGGCAGCAGCCATTGGTAACTGGGAGTTCGCAGAGGATTTGTTTAGCTAAACACGCGGTTGC
TCTTGAAGTGTGCGCCAAAGTCCGGCTACACTGGAAGGACAGATTTGGTTGCTGTGCTCTGCGAAAGCCA
GTTACCACGGTTAAGCAGTTCCCCAACTGACTTAACCTTCGATCAAACCACCTCCCCAGGTGGTTTTTTC
GTTTACAGGGCAAAAGATTACGCGCAGAAAAAAAGGATCTCAAGAAGATCCTTTGATCTTTTCTACTGAA
CCGCTCTTGATTTCAGTGCAATTTATCTCTTCAAATGTAGCACCTGAAGTCAGCCCCATACGATATAAGT
TGTAATTCTCATGTTAGTCATGCCCCGCGCCCACCGGAAGGAGCTGACTGGGTTGAAGGCTCTCAAGGGC
ATCGGTCGAGATCCCGGTGCCTAATGAGTGAGCTAACTTACATTAATTGCGTTGCGCTCACTGCCCGCTT
TCCAGTCGGGAAACCTGTCGTGCCAGCTGCATTAATGAATCGGCCAACGCGCGGGGAGAGGCGGTTTGCG
TATTGGGCGCCAGGGTGGTTTTTCTTTTCACCAGTGAGACGGGCAACAGCTGATTGCCCTTCACCGCCTG
GCCCTGAGAGAGTTGCAGCAAGCGGTCCACGCTGGTTTGCCCCAGCAGGCGAAAATCCTGTTTGATGGTG
GTTAACGGCGGGATATAACATGAGCTGTCTTCGGTATCGTCGTATCCCACTACCGAGATGTCCGCACCAA
CGCGCAGCCCGGACTCGGTAATGGCGCGCATTGCGCCCAGCGCCATCTGATCGTTGGCAACCAGCATCGC
AGTGGGAACGATGCCCTCATTCAGCATTTGCATGGTTTGTTGAAAACCGGACATGGCACTCCAGTCGCCT
TCCCGTTCCGCTATCGGCTGAATTTGATTGCGAGTGAGATATTTATGCCAGCCAGCCAGACGCAGACGCG
CCGAGACAGAACTTAATGGGCCCGCTAACAGCGCGATTTGCTGGTGACCCAATGCGACCAGATGCTCCAC
GCCCAGTCGCGTACCGTCTTCATGGGAGAAAATAATACTGTTGATGGGTGTCTGGTCAGAGACATCAAGA
AATAACGCCGGAACATTAGTGCAGGCAGCTTCCACAGCAATGGCATCCTGGTCATCCAGCGGATAGTTAA
TGATCAGCCCACTGACGCGTTGCGCGAGAAGATTGTGCACCGCCGCTTTACAGGCTTCGACGCCGCTTCG
TTCTACCATCGACACCACCACGCTGGCACCCAGTTGATCGGCGCGAGATTTAATCGCCGCGACAATTTGC
GACGGCGCGTGCAGGGCCAGACTGGAGGTGGCAACGCCAATCAGCAACGACTGTTTGCCCGCCAGTTGTT
GTGCCACGCGGTTGGGAATGTAATTCAGCTCCGCCATCGCCGCTTCCACTTTTTCCCGCGTTTTCGCAGA
AACGTGGCTGGCCTGGTTCACCACGCGGGAAACGGTCTGATAAGAGACACCGGCATACTCTGCGACATCG
TATAACGTTACTGGTTTCACATTCACCACCCTGAATTGACTCTCTTCCGGGCGCTATCATGCCATACCGC
GAAAGGTTT
